>Addgene plasmid #35260 | CebusMER20MER39 | depositor partial sequence | sequence record 44470 | CebusMER20MER39 sequence 719 bps
GGCTTTTCAACAGCAGCACTCCTAACATTTGGATGGCATAATATTTTGTTCTGAGGGCTGCTCTGTGTGT
TGTATGATGTTTAGCCACTTACCTGGTCTCTGCTCACCAGATGCCAGCAGCACCCCCACTTCCAGTTATG
ACAATCATAAACATGTTCACACAGTGGCAAATGTCTCCTGGGAGGCAAAATCACCTCCTAACTGCTTGCC
CTTTGAAAACCACTCCTTTAGATTGATGGGGTTCAGAACATACTACCCCAAAATATGGCATCTTGGCATT
TCAGGAAACAGCAGAACCAAAAAGTCCACTCTGTGAGCTTCTCCCATCCTTCTCCCCTGAAGCAGGCCAT
AAAAGAATCCTCTGCCCTTTCTATAAAGTAGGTCATAAGAACCTTCATTCCAGAAGTAGCCTCAAAGACA
GAGACAGCAATAAGAAATAGAACACACAAGCTTTGGTAAGTTCCCTATAGTTGGTTGTTTTAGATCATAC
TTCTTTTTGTACAATTGTATTTCTACATGACTGTCTTCTTTTCATCAACCTTAAGCATAAAAATACACAT
TTCTCCATTTCTTTGATTCTTCATTTTTGAAGGCTCTTTTCATGTAAATTTATATTGAATAAATCTATGT
GTTTTTCTTTTGTTATTCTGTCTTTTGTTATAGGACTGTCAAGCATAAACCTATCTATGGGCAAGAAAAG
GAATCTCTTCTCCCCTATA
