>Addgene plasmid #35260 | CebusMER20MER39 | addgene partial sequence | sequence record 44478 | RVprimer3 5'-CTAGCAAAATAGGCTGTCCC-3'
GGCCTACTGGCCGGTACCTGAGCTCGCTAGCGGCTTTTCAACAGCAGCACTCCTAACATTTGGATGGCAT
AATATTTTGTTCTGAGGGCTGCTCTGTGTGTTGTATGATGTTTAGCCACTTACCTGGTCTCTGCTCACCA
GATGCCAGCAGCACCCCCACTTCCAGTTATGACAATCATAAACATGTTCACACAGTGGCAAATGTCTCCT
GGGAGGCAAAATCACCTCCTAACTGCTTGCCCTTTGAAAACCACTCCTTTAGATTGATGGGGTTCAGAAC
ATACTACCCCAAAATATGGCATCTTGGCATTTCAGGAAACAGCAGAACCAAAAAGTCCACTCTGTGAGCT
TCTCCCATCCTTCTCCCCTGAAGCAGGCCATAAAAGAATCCTCTGCCCTTTCTATAAAGTAGGTCATAAG
AACCTTCATTCCAGAAGTAGCCTCAAAGACAGAGACAGCAATAAGAAATAGAACACACAAGCTTTGGTAA
GTTCCCTATAGTTGGTTGTTTTAGATCATACTTCTTTTTGTACAATTGTATTTCTACATGACTGTCTTCT
TTTCATCAACCTTAAGCATAAAAATACACATTTCTCCATTTCTTTGATTCTTCATTTTTGAAGGCTCTTT
TCATGTAAATTTATATTGAATAAATCTATGTGTTTTTCTTTTGTTATTCTGTCTTTTGTTATAGGACTGT
CAAGCATAAACCTATCTATGGGCAAGAAAAGGAATCTCTTCTCCCCTATAAGATCTGGCCTCGGCGGCCA
AGCTTGGCAATCCGGTACTGTTGGTAAAGCCACCATGGCTTCCAAGGTGTACGACCCCGAGCAAC
