[The description below was written by a language model from this plasmid's Addgene catalogue record.]
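Description:
CebusMER20MER39 is a luciferase reporter plasmid built on the Promega pGL4.70 backbone (about 4 kb without insert), a promoterless reporter vector of the pGL4 series, into which candidate regulatory DNA is cloned upstream of a luciferase gene so that enzyme activity reports the transcriptional strength of the inserted fragment. The plasmid is propagated in E. coli under ampicillin selection. The record lists the copy number as unknown, and no feature table is provided, so the origin of replication, polyadenylation signals and exact cloning junctions cannot be confirmed from the information given.

The insert is an approximately 700 bp fragment named MER20/MER39 from the capuchin monkey Cebus apella. MER20 and MER39 are transposable element families, and the associated publication concerns the conversion of a transposon into a derived prolactin promoter that functions during human pregnancy. In this context, the capuchin MER20/MER39 sequence is presumably placed ahead of the luciferase coding region to serve as the test promoter, since the backbone itself supplies none. However, the record does not explicitly state the orientation or position of the insert.

The construct is most plausibly used in transient transfection reporter assays to measure the promoter activity of the Cebus version of this transposon-derived region. It likely belongs to a comparative series of orthologous elements from different primates, which would allow the evolutionary origin of the promoter's function to be traced. The record does not specify the cell type used for these assays or any normalisation reporter.
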