Addgene plasmid #35260: CebusMER20MER39
Depositing lab: Gunter Wagner. Depositing organization: Yale University. Publication: Transformation of a transposon into a derived prolactin promoter with function during human pregnancy. Emera D, Wagner GP. Proc Natl Acad Sci U S A. 2012 Jul 10;109(28):11246-51. doi: 10.1073/pnas.1118566109. Epub 2012 Jun 25. PubMed 22733751.
Backbone
  Vector backbone: PGL4.70
  Backbone manufacturer: Promega
  Backbone size w/o insert (bp): 4000
  Vector type: Luciferase
Growth in bacteria
  Bacterial resistance: Ampicillin, 100 μg/mL
  Growth temperature: 37°C
  Growth strain: Top10/P3
  Copy number: Unknown
Gene/Insert
  Gene/Insert name: MER20/MER39
  Species: Cebus apella
  Insert size (bp): 700
Terms and licenses: Academic/Nonprofit Terms; Industry Terms: Not Available to Industry
How to cite: CebusMER20MER39 was a gift from Gunter Wagner (Addgene plasmid # 35260 ; http://n2t.net/addgene:35260 ; RRID:Addgene_35260)
